Addgene plasmid #152486: pGBW-m4133973
Purpose: Mammalian expression plasmid for SARS-CoV-2 nsp4
Depositing lab: Ginkgo Bioworks & Benjie Chen. Depositing organization: Ginkgo Bioworks.
Backbone
  Vector backbone: pTwist_CMV_6
  Backbone size w/o insert (bp): 4180
  Vector type: Mammalian Expression
Growth in bacteria
  Bacterial resistance: Ampicillin, 100 μg/mL
  Growth temperature: 37°C
  Growth strain: DH5alpha
  Copy number: High Copy
Gene/Insert
  Gene/Insert name: SARS-CoV-2 nsp4
  Species: Severe acute respiratory syndrome coronavirus 2
  Insert size (bp): 1499
  Mutation: wt
  Entrez Gene: ORF1ab (a.k.a. GU280_gp01)
  Promoter: CMV
  Tag / fusion protein: Cleavable TEV;V5 (C terminal on backbone)
  Cloning method: Unknown
Resource information
  A portion of this plasmid was derived from a plasmid made by: GinkgoBioworks
Depositor comments: NCBI reference sequence: YP_009725300.1
How to cite: pGBW-m4133973 was a gift from Ginkgo Bioworks & Benjie Chen (Addgene plasmid # 152486 ; http://n2t.net/addgene:152486 ; RRID:Addgene_152486)
