[The description below was written by a language model from this plasmid's Addgene catalogue record and pLannotate feature annotations shown in this document.]
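Description:
pGBW-m4133973 is a mammalian expression plasmid carrying the wild-type coding sequence for SARS-CoV-2 non-structural protein 4 (nsp4), one of the mature products cleaved from the ORF1ab replicase polyprotein. It is built on the pTwist_CMV_6 backbone and is propagated in E. coli as a high-copy plasmid through a ColE1/pUC-type origin, with ampicillin selection provided by a full-length β-lactamase gene. No mammalian selection marker is annotated, so the record supports transient rather than stably selected expression.

The roughly 1.5 kb insert is driven by the human cytomegalovirus immediate-early enhancer and promoter, which lie at the end of the sequence as numbered and read across the circular junction into the open reading frame. The automated annotation matches this ORF to a fragment of the SARS-CoV-2 replicase polyprotein 1a; the nsp10 text attached to that hit is generic wording from the polyprotein entry and does not describe the insert. According to the catalogue, the backbone supplies a C-terminal V5 epitope preceded by a TEV protease site, which allows detection or pull-down of nsp4 and removal of the tag. These elements are not called separately in the feature table, although the annotated ORF is slightly longer than the stated insert.

An SV40 polyadenylation signal lies downstream of the insert, annotated on the reverse strand. The expression unit is bracketed by β-globin insulator elements, T7 and rrnG transcription terminators and an upstream synthetic poly(A) signal, which together limit read-through from neighbouring plasmid regions. The plasmid is suited to expressing tagged nsp4 in cultured mammalian cells, though the record names no specific application beyond expression.
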