Features (pLannotate 1.2.2; 16 found; start..end, strand, type, name):
      8..1534    +  CDS            R1A_SARS2 (fragment): Experimental evidence at protein level: Swiss-Prot protein existence level 1. [Non-structural protein 10]: Plays a pivotal role in viral transcription by stimulating both nsp14 3'-5' exoribonuclease and nsp16 2'-O-methyltransferase activities. Therefore plays an essential role in viral mRNAs cap methylation. From Severe acute respiratory syndrome coronavirus 2 (2019-nCoV) (SARS-CoV-2).
   1623..1744    -  polyA_signal   SV40 poly(A) signal: SV40 polyadenylation signal
   1767..1836    -  CDS            large T antigen (fragment): large T antigen from SV40 (simian virus 40)
   1859..1905    +  terminator     T7 terminator: transcription terminator for bacteriophage T7 RNA polymerase
   1935..2071    +  terminator     rrnG terminator: transcription terminator from the E. coli ribosomal RNA rrnG operon (Albrechtsen et al., 1991)
   2116..2187    +  misc_feature   3' β-globin insulator: insulator downstream of the human β-globin locus (Farrell et al., 2002)
   2413..3001    -  rep_origin     ori: high-copy-number ColE1/pMB1/pBR322/pUC origin of replication
   3173..3237    -  CDS            bla(M) (fragment): β-lactamase lacking the signal sequence; bla(M); allows cytosolic expression of β-lactamase
   3747..4607    +  CDS            AmpR: β-lactamase; bla; confers resistance to ampicillin, carbenicillin, and related antibiotics
   4620..4756    +  terminator     rrnG terminator: transcription terminator from the E. coli ribosomal RNA rrnG operon (Albrechtsen et al., 1991)
   4908..4979    +  misc_feature   5' β-globin insulator: insulator upstream of the human β-globin locus (Farrell et al., 2002)
   4984..5030    -  terminator     T7 terminator: transcription terminator for bacteriophage T7 RNA polymerase
   5048..5096    -  polyA_signal   poly(A) signal: synthetic polyadenylation signal
   5177..5480    +  enhancer       CMV enhancer: human cytomegalovirus immediate early enhancer
   5553..5570    -  promoter       CMV promoter (fragment): human cytomegalovirus (CMV) immediate early promoter
   5633..5684    +  promoter       CMVd2 promoter: truncated human cytomegalovirus (CMV) immediate early promoter that yields moderately reduced expression relative to the full-length promoter
>Addgene plasmid #152486 | pGBW-m4133973 | depositor full sequence | sequence record 295498 | Full Sequence
CACCATGAAGATTGTAAATAACTGGTTGAAACAACTAATAAAGGTTACTTTAGTGTTCCTGTTTGTCGCC
GCAATCTTCTATCTTATCACCCCGGTGCACGTGATGAGTAAACATACAGACTTTTCTTCAGAAATTATCG
GGTACAAGGCTATCGATGGCGGTGTAACGCGCGACATTGCCTCCACAGATACCTGCTTCGCGAACAAACA
CGCTGACTTTGATACTTGGTTCAGCCAGCGAGGAGGCTCGTACACCAATGACAAAGCCTGTCCACTGATC
GCAGCCGTGATAACTAGAGAGGTTGGATTCGTCGTCCCTGGGCTCCCCGGGACAATTCTCCGTACAACCA
ACGGCGACTTTCTGCATTTTCTGCCCCGGGTGTTCTCCGCAGTCGGTAATATCTGTTATACTCCATCTAA
GCTCATTGAGTACACGGATTTTGCTACCAGCGCGTGCGTGTTGGCCGCAGAATGCACCATATTTAAGGAC
GCTTCTGGAAAACCTGTGCCCTATTGTTACGATACCAATGTGCTTGAGGGCTCAGTTGCCTATGAAAGTC
TGAGGCCAGACACTAGATACGTTTTAATGGATGGAAGCATCATCCAGTTCCCAAACACGTATCTGGAGGG
GTCCGTGCGGGTCGTGACCACATTCGATTCAGAATACTGCCGCCACGGTACATGCGAGAGGTCTGAGGCT
GGCGTATGTGTGTCAACTAGCGGTCGATGGGTTCTAAATAACGATTATTATCGTTCTCTGCCCGGCGTTT
TTTGTGGAGTGGACGCCGTTAACCTTTTGACCAACATGTTTACACCTCTCATTCAGCCCATTGGTGCACT
GGATATCTCCGCGAGTATTGTGGCTGGGGGAATAGTCGCCATTGTCGTAACCTGCTTGGCATACTATTTC
ATGCGTTTCAGGCGAGCTTTTGGCGAATACTCACATGTCGTGGCCTTCAATACTCTTCTGTTTCTGATGA
GCTTCACGGTACTCTGTCTGACCCCAGTATACAGTTTCCTACCTGGGGTGTATTCTGTGATCTACTTATA
CCTCACATTTTACCTGACCAATGACGTGTCCTTTCTGGCCCACATCCAATGGATGGTTATGTTCACGCCG
CTCGTGCCTTTCTGGATTACAATCGCTTATATAATCTGTATTAGCACGAAGCATTTCTATTGGTTCTTTT
CCAACTACTTAAAGCGGCGCGTCGTATTTAATGGGGTATCGTTTAGCACTTTTGAGGAAGCCGCGCTCTG
CACTTTCTTGCTTAATAAGGAGATGTATTTGAAATTAAGATCTGACGTTCTGCTTCCTTTAACACAGTAC
AACAGATACCTGGCGTTGTATAACAAATACAAATATTTCTCGGGAGCCATGGATACAACTTCCTATAGAG
AGGCTGCTTGTTGCCACCTTGCAAAGGCACTCAACGACTTCAGTAACAGCGGCAGTGATGTGCTTTATCA
GCCCCCTCAGACTTCAATAACATCCGCCGTCCTCCAAGAAAACCTTTACTTTCAGTCGGGGAAACCTATA
CCCAATCCACTTCTCGGCTTAGATTCTACCTAAGCTAGCTTGACTGACTGAGATACAGCGTACCTTCAGC
TCACAGACATGATAAGATACATTGATGAGTTTGGACAAACCACAACTAGAATGCAGTGAAAAAAATGCTT
TATTTGTGAAATTTGTGATGCTATTGCTTTATTTGTAACCATTATAAGCTGCAATAAACAAGTTAACAAC
AACAATTGCATTCATTTTATGTTTCAGGTTCAGGGGGAGGTGTGGGAGGTTTTTTAAAGCAAGTAAAACC
TCTACAAATGTGGTATTGGCCCATCTCTATCGGTATCGTAGCATAACCCCTTGGGGCCTCTAAACGGGTC
TTGAGGGGTTTTTTGTGCCCCTCGGGCCGGATTGCTATCTACCGGCATTGGCGCAGAAAAAAATGCCTGA
TGCGACGCTGCGCGTCTTATACTCCCACATATGCCAGATTCAGCAACGGATACGGCTTCCCCAACTTGCC
CACTTCCATACGTGTCCTCCTTACCAGAAATTTATCCTTAAGGTCGTCAGCTATCCTGCAGGCGATCTCT
CGATTTCGATCAAGACATTCCTTTAATGGTCTTTTCTGGACACCACTAGGGGTCAGAAGTAGTTCATCAA
ACTTTCTTCCCTCCCTAATCTCATTGGTTACCTTGGGCTATCGAAACTTAATTAACCAGTCAAGTCAGCT
ACTTGGCGAGATCGACTTGTCTGGGTTTCGACTACGCTCAGAATTGCGTCAGTCAAGTTCGATCTGGTCC
TTGCTATTGCACCCGTTCTCCGATTACGAGTTTCATTTAAATCATGTGAGCAAAAGGCCAGCAAAAGGCC
AGGAACCGTAAAAAGGCCGCGTTGCTGGCGTTTTTCCATAGGCTCCGCCCCCCTGACGAGCATCACAAAA
ATCGACGCTCAAGTCAGAGGTGGCGAAACCCGACAGGACTATAAAGATACCAGGCGTTTCCCCCTGGAAG
CTCCCTCGTGCGCTCTCCTGTTCCGACCCTGCCGCTTACCGGATACCTGTCCGCCTTTCTCCCTTCGGGA
AGCGTGGCGCTTTCTCATAGCTCACGCTGTAGGTATCTCAGTTCGGTGTAGGTCGTTCGCTCCAAGCTGG
GCTGTGTGCACGAACCCCCCGTTCAGCCCGACCGCTGCGCCTTATCCGGTAACTATCGTCTTGAGTCCAA
CCCGGTAAGACACGACTTATCGCCACTGGCAGCAGCCACTGGTAACAGGATTAGCAGAGCGAGGTATGTA
GGCGGTGCTACAGAGTTCTTGAAGTGGTGGCCTAACTACGGCTACACTAGAAGAACAGTATTTGGTATCT
GCGCTCTGCTGAAGCCAGTTACCTTCGGAAAAAGAGTTGGTAGCTCTTGATCCGGCAAACAAACCACCGC
TGGTAGCGGTGGTTTTTTTGTTTGCAAGCAGCAGATTACGCGCAGAAAAAAAGGATCTCAAGAAGATCCT
TTGATCTTTTCTACGGGGTCTGACGCTCAGTGGAACGAAAACTCACGTTAAGGGATTTTGGTCATGAGAT
TATCAAAAAGGATCTTCACCTAGATCCTTTTAAATTAAAAATGAAGTTTTAAATCAATCTAAAGTATATA
TGAGTAAACTTGGTCTGACAGTTACCAATGCTTAATCAGTGAGGCACCTATCTCAGCGATCTGTCTATTT
CGTTCATCCATAGTTGCATTTAAATTTCCGAACTCTCCAAGGCCCTCGTCGGAAAATCTTCAAACCTTTC
GTCCGATCCATCTTGCAGGCTACCTCTCGAACGAACTATCGCAAGTCTCTTGGCCGGCCTTGCGCCTTGG
CTATTGCTTGGCAGCGCCTATCGCCAGGTATTACTCCAATCCCGAATATCCGAGATCGGGATCACCCGAG
AGAAGTTCAACCTACATCCTCAATCCCGATCTATCCGAGATCCGAGGAATATCGAAATCGGGGCGCGCCT
GGTGTACCGAGAACGATCCTCTCAGTGCGAGTCTCGACGATCCATATCGTTGCTTGGCAGTCAGCCAGTC
GGAATCCAGCTTGGGACCCAGGAAGTCCAATCGTCAGATATTGTACTCAAGCCTGGTCACGGCAGCGTAC
CGATCTGTTTAAACCTAGATATTGATAGTCTGATCGGTCAACGTATAATCGAGTCCTAGCTTTTGCAAAC
ATCTATCAAGAGACAGGATCAGCAGGAGGCTTTCGCATGAGTATTCAACATTTCCGTGTCGCCCTTATTC
CCTTTTTTGCGGCATTTTGCCTTCCTGTTTTTGCTCACCCAGAAACGCTGGTGAAAGTAAAAGATGCTGA
AGATCAGTTGGGTGCGCGAGTGGGTTACATCGAACTGGATCTCAACAGCGGTAAGATCCTTGAGAGTTTT
CGCCCCGAAGAACGCTTTCCAATGATGAGCACTTTTAAAGTTCTGCTATGTGGCGCGGTATTATCCCGTA
TTGACGCCGGGCAAGAGCAACTCGGTCGCCGCATACACTATTCTCAGAATGACTTGGTTGAGTATTCACC
AGTCACAGAAAAGCATCTTACGGATGGCATGACAGTAAGAGAATTATGCAGTGCTGCCATAACCATGAGT
GATAACACTGCGGCCAACTTACTTCTGACAACGATTGGAGGACCGAAGGAGCTAACCGCTTTTTTGCACA
ACATGGGGGATCATGTAACTCGCCTTGATCGTTGGGAACCGGAGCTGAATGAAGCCATACCAAACGACGA
GCGTGACACCACGATGCCTGTAGCAATGGCAACAACCTTGCGTAAACTATTAACTGGCGAACTACTTACT
CTAGCTTCCCGGCAACAGTTGATAGACTGGATGGAGGCGGATAAAGTTGCAGGACCACTTCTGCGCTCGG
CCCTTCCGGCTGGCTGGTTTATTGCTGATAAATCTGGAGCCGGTGAGCGTGGGTCTCGCGGTATCATTGC
AGCACTGGGGCCAGATGGTAAGCCCTCCCGTATCGTAGTTATCTACACGACGGGGAGTCAGGCAACTATG
GATGAACGAAATAGACAGATCGCTGAGATAGGTGCCTCACTGATTAAGCATTGGTAACCGATTCTAGGTG
CATTGGCGCAGAAAAAAATGCCTGATGCGACGCTGCGCGTCTTATACTCCCACATATGCCAGATTCAGCA
ACGGATACGGCTTCCCCAACTTGCCCACTTCCATACGTGTCCTCCTTACCAGAAATTTATCCTTAAGATC
CCGAATCGTTTAAACTCGACTCTGGCTCTATCGAATCTCCGTCGTTTCGAGCTTACGCGAACAGCCGTGG
CGCTCATTTGCTCGTCGGGCATCGAATCTCGTCAGCTATCGTCAGCTTACCTTTTTGGCAGCGATCGCGG
CTCCCGACATCTTGGACCATTAGCTCCACAGGTATCTTCTTCCCTCTAGTGGTCATAACAGCAGCTTCAG
CTACCTCTCAATTCAAAAAACCCCTCAAGACCCGTTTAGAGGCCCCAAGGGGTTATGCTATCAATCGTTG
CGTTACACACACAAAAAACCAACACACATCCATCTTCGATGGATAGCGATTTTATTATCTAACTGCTGAT
CGAGTGTAGCCAGATCTAGTAATCAATTACGGGGTCATTAGTTCATAGCCCATATATGGAGTTCCGCGTT
ACATAACTTACGGTAAATGGCCCGCCTGGCTGACCGCCCAACGACCCCCGCCCATTGACGTCAATAATGA
CGTATGTTCCCATAGTAACGCCAATAGGGACTTTCCATTGACGTCAATGGGTGGAGTATTTACGGTAAAC
TGCCCACTTGGCAGTACATCAAGTGTATCATATGCCAAGTACGCCCCCTATTGACGTCAATGACGGTAAA
TGGCCCGCCTGGCATTATGCCCAGTACATGACCTTATGGGACTTTCCTACTTGGCAGTACATCTACGTAT
TAGTCATCGCTATTACCATGCTGATGCGGTTTTGGCAGTACATCAATGGGCGTGGATAGCGGTTTGACTC
ACGGGGATTTCCAAGTCTCCACCCCATTGACGTCAATGGGAGTTTGTTTTGGCACCAAAATCAACGGGAC
TTTCCAAAATGTCGTAACAACTCCGCCCCATTGACGCAAATGGGCGGTAGGCGTGTACGGTGGGAGGTCT
ATATAAGCAGAGCTGGTTTAGTGAACCGTCAGATCAGATCTTTGTCGATCCTACCATCCACTCGACACAC
CCGCCAGCGGCCGC
